Addgene plasmid #129316: pRSAN-QUE20C
Purpose: QUEEN ATP sensor for 20degC
Depositing lab: Yasushi Okada. Depositing organization: RIKEN Center for Biosystems Dynamics Research, Kobe. Publication: Live cell imaging of metabolic heterogeneity by quantitative fluorescent ATP indicator protein, QUEEN-37C. Yaginuma H, Okada Y. bioRxiv 2021.10.08.463131 10.1101/2021.10.08.463131.
Backbone
  Vector backbone: pRSET B (+Age, Not)
  Vector type: Bacterial Expression
Growth in bacteria
  Bacterial resistance: Ampicillin, 100 μg/mL
  Growth temperature: 37°C
  Growth strain: DH5alpha
  Copy number: High Copy
Gene/Insert
  Gene/Insert name: QUEEN-20C
  Species: Synthetic
  Cloning method: Restriction Enzyme; 5′ cloning site Unknown (unknown if destroyed)
Terms and licenses: Academic/Nonprofit Terms; Industry Terms: Not Available to Industry
Depositor comments: Depositor Adm #1039 . Please visit https://www.biorxiv.org/content/10.1101/2021.10.08.463131v1 for bioRxiv preprint.
How to cite: pRSAN-QUE20C was a gift from Yasushi Okada (Addgene plasmid # 129316 ; http://n2t.net/addgene:129316 ; RRID:Addgene_129316)
