[The description below was written by a language model from this plasmid's Addgene catalogue record and pLannotate feature annotations shown in this document.]
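Description:
pRSAN-QUE20C is a bacterial expression plasmid of about 4.0 kb built on a pRSET B backbone that the depositor modified to carry additional AgeI and NotI sites. It is maintained in E. coli through a high-copy ColE1/pUC-type origin and selected with ampicillin via the β-lactamase gene under its own promoter. An f1 phage origin is also present, a standard backbone element that allows single-stranded DNA production. Short annotated fragments of lacZα, lacI and a T7 gene 10B solubility tag flank the cassette and are probably backbone remnants or partial sequence matches rather than functional parts.

The payload is QUEEN-20C, a synthetic, genetically encoded fluorescent ATP indicator described as the version intended for use at 20 °C. The feature table shows its architecture: a cEGFP-type green fluorescent protein of Aequorea victoria origin is inserted between two portions of the bacterial F-type ATP synthase ε subunit (atpC). The larger N-terminal portion matches Bacillus subtilis and the short C-terminal portion matches Bacillus PS3. The ε subunit binds ATP, and in sensors of this design that binding alters the fluorescence of the embedded GFP, giving an optical readout of ATP concentration. Expression is driven by a T7 promoter with the T7 gene 10 ribosome binding site and ends at a T7 terminator, so a host supplying T7 RNA polymerase is required. The pRSET leader adds an N-terminal His-tag region (annotated as a tag fragment), the T7 gene 10 leader and an Xpress epitope with an enterokinase cleavage site. This arrangement suits production and affinity purification of the recombinant sensor for characterisation, or ATP measurements in bacteria. The cloning sites used for the insert are not recorded.
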