Features (pLannotate 1.2.2; 16 found; start..end, strand, type, name):
      1..19      +  promoter       T7 promoter: promoter for bacteriophage T7 RNA polymerase
     51..73      +  RBS            RBS: efficient ribosome binding site from bacteriophage T7 gene 10 (Olins and Rangwala, 1989)
     93..113     +  CDS            capTEV™ (fragment): composite tag for in vivo biotinylation, TEV protease cleavage, and 6xHis tagging
    114..146     +  CDS            T7 tag (gene 10 leader): leader peptide from bacteriophage T7 gene 10 promotes efficient translation in E. coli
    150..173     +  CDS            Xpress™ tag: Xpress™ epitope tag, including an enterokinase recognition and cleavage site
    198..518     +  CDS            atpC (fragment): ATPE_BACSU - Experimental evidence at protein level: Swiss-Prot protein existence level 1. Produces ATP from ADP in the presence of a proton gradient across the membrane. From Bacillus subtilis (strain 168).
    534..1256    +  CDS            cEGFP: cEGFP is a basic (constitutively fluorescent) green fluorescent protein published in 2008, derived from Aequorea victoria.
   1263..1334    +  CDS            atpC (fragment): ATPE_BACP3 - Experimental evidence at protein level: Swiss-Prot protein existence level 1. Produces ATP from ADP in the presence of a proton gradient across the membrane. From Bacillus sp. (strain PS3).
   1368..1417    +  CDS            SET1 (fragment): solubility-enhancement tag derived from T7 phage gene 10B
   1425..1472    +  terminator     T7 terminator: transcription terminator for bacteriophage T7 RNA polymerase
   1498..1564    +  CDS            lacZα (fragment): LacZα fragment of β-galactosidase; lacZ fragment
   1569..1997    +  rep_origin     f1 ori (sequence partly withheld): f1 bacteriophage origin of replication; arrow indicates direction of (+) strand synthesis
   2050..2154    +  promoter       AmpR promoter: bla
   2155..3015    +  CDS            AmpR: β-lactamase; bla; confers resistance to ampicillin, carbenicillin, and related antibiotics
   3186..3774    +  rep_origin     ori: high-copy-number ColE1/pMB1/pBR322/pUC origin of replication
   3957..4010    +  CDS            lacI (fragment): lac repressor; lacI; The lac repressor binds to the lac operator to inhibit transcription in E. coli. This inhibition can be relieved by adding lactose or isopropyl-β-D-thiogalactopyranoside (IPTG).
>Addgene plasmid #129316 | pRSAN-QUE20C | addgene full sequence | sequence record 260984 | Addgene NGS Result
TAATACGACTCACTATAGGGAGACCACAACGGTTTCCCTCTAGAAATAATTTTGTTTAACTTTAAGAAGG
AGATATACATATGCGGGGTTCTCATCATCATCATCATCATGGTATGGCTAGCATGACTGGTGGACAGCAA
ATGGGTCGGGATCTGTACGACGATGACGATAAGGATCCACCGGTCGCCACCATGGTGAAAACTGTGAAAG
TGAATATAACAACCCCTGATGGGCCAGTCTACGACGCTGATATCGAGATGGTGTCCGTGCGGGCCGAGAG
TGGTGATCTCGGCATCCTCCCCGGTCACATTCCCACAAAGGCCCCACTGAAGATCGGAGCTGTGCGGCTG
AAGAAGGACGGCCAAACAGAGGATGTCGCAGTCTCAGGCGGCACTGTTGAAGTGCGGCCTGACCACGTTA
CCATTAATGCTCAAGCCGCTGAAACAGCCGAAGGAATCGACAAAGAGAGAGCAGAAGCCGCAAGACAGAG
GGCCCAGGAGCGGCTGAACTCTCAAACCCGTTACAACAGCCACAACGTCTATATCATGGCCGACAAGCAG
AAGAACGGCATCAAGGTGAACTTCAAGATCCGCCACAACATCGAGGACGGCAGCGTGCAGCTCGCCGACC
ACTACCAGCAGAACACCCCCATCGGCGACGGCCCCGTGCTGCTGCCCGACAACCACTACCTGAGCACCCA
GTCCAAGCTGAGCAAAGACCCCAACGAGAAGCGCGATCACATGGTCCTGCTGGAGTTCGTGACCGCCGCC
GGGATCACTCTCGGCATGGACGAGCTGTACAAGGGTGGCACCGGAGGGAGCATGGTGAGCAAGGGCGAGG
AGCTGTTCACCGGGGTGGTGCCCATCCTGGTCGAGCTGGACGGCGACGTAAACGGCCACAAGTTCAGCGT
GTCCGGCGAGGGCGAGGGCGATGCCACCTACGGCAAGCTGACCCTGAAGTTCATCTGCACCACCGGCAAG
CTGCCCGTGCCCTGGCCCACCCTCGTGACCACCCTGACCTACGGCGTGCAGTGCTTCAGCCGCTACCCCG
ACCACATGAAGCAGCACGACTTCTTCAAGTCCGCCATGCCCGAAGGCTACGTCCAGGAGCGCACCATCTT
CTTCAAGGACGACGGCAACTACAAGACCCGCGCCGAGGTGAAGTTCGAGGGCGACACCCTGGTGAACCGC
ATCGAGCTGAAGGGCATCGACTTCAAGGAGGACGGCAACATCCTGGGGCACAAGCTGGAGTACAACCTGG
GTGACATCGACTTCAAACGGGCCGAACTGGCGTTAAAACGCGCCATGAACCGTTTGAGCGTTGCGGAAGA
TAAGTGAGCGGCCGCGACTCTAGATAAGCTTGATCCGGCTGCTAACAAAGCCCGAAAGGAAGCTGAGTTG
GCTGCTGCCACCGCTGAGCAATAACTAGCATAACCCCTTGGGGCCTCTAAACGGGTCTTGAGGGGTTTTT
TGCTGAAAGGAGGAACTATATCCGGATCTGGCGTAATAGCGAAGAGGCCCGCACCGATCGCCCTTCCCAA
CAGTTGCGCAGCCTGAATGGCGAATGGG
[124 nt withheld, positions 1569-1692]
C
[91 nt withheld, positions 1694-1784]
A
[49 nt withheld, positions 1786-1834]
CCTTTGACGTTGGAGTCCACGTTCTTT
[37 nt withheld, positions 1862-1898]
ACCCTATCTCGGTCTATTCTTTTGATTTATAAGGGATTTTGCCGATTTCGGCCTATTGGTTAAAAAATGA
GCTGATTTAACAAAAATTTAACGCGAATTTTAACAAAATATTAACGCTTACAATTTAGGTGGCACTTTTC
GGGGAAATGTGCGCGGAACCCCTATTTGTTTATTTTTCTAAATACATTCAAATATGTATCCGCTCATGAG
ACAATAACCCTGATAAATGCTTCAATAATATTGAAAAAGGAAGAGTATGAGTATTCAACATTTCCGTGTC
GCCCTTATTCCCTTTTTTGCGGCATTTTGCCTTCCTGTTTTTGCTCACCCAGAAACGCTGGTGAAAGTAA
AAGATGCTGAAGATCAGTTGGGTGCACGAGTGGGTTACATCGAACTGGATCTCAACAGCGGTAAGATCCT
TGAGAGTTTTCGCCCCGAAGAACGTTTTCCAATGATGAGCACTTTTAAAGTTCTGCTATGTGGCGCGGTA
TTATCCCGTATTGACGCCGGGCAAGAGCAACTCGGTCGCCGCATACACTATTCTCAGAATGACTTGGTTG
AGTACTCACCAGTCACAGAAAAGCATCTTACGGATGGCATGACAGTAAGAGAATTATGCAGTGCTGCCAT
AACCATGAGTGATAACACTGCGGCCAACTTACTTCTGACAACGATCGGAGGACCGAAGGAGCTAACCGCT
TTTTTGCACAACATGGGGGATCATGTAACTCGCCTTGATCGTTGGGAACCGGAGCTGAATGAAGCCATAC
CAAACGACGAGCGTGACACCACGATGCCTGTAGCAATGGCAACAACGTTGCGCAAACTATTAACTGGCGA
ACTACTTACTCTAGCTTCCCGGCAACAATTAATAGACTGGATGGAGGCGGATAAAGTTGCAGGACCACTT
CTGCGCTCGGCCCTTCCGGCTGGCTGGTTTATTGCTGATAAATCTGGAGCCGGTGAGCGTGGGTCTCGCG
GTATCATTGCAGCACTGGGGCCAGATGGTAAGCCCTCCCGTATCGTAGTTATCTACACGACGGGGAGTCA
GGCAACTATGGATGAACGAAATAGACAGATCGCTGAGATAGGTGCCTCACTGATTAAGCATTGGTAACTG
TCAGACCAAGTTTACTCATATATACTTTAGATTGATTTAAAACTTCATTTTTAATTTAAAAGGATCTAGG
TGAAGATCCTTTTTGATAATCTCATGACCAAAATCCCTTAACGTGAGTTTTCGTTCCACTGAGCGTCAGA
CCCCGTAGAAAAGATCAAAGGATCTTCTTGAGATCCTTTTTTTCTGCGCGTAATCTGCTGCTTGCAAACA
AAAAAACCACCGCTACCAGCGGTGGTTTGTTTGCCGGATCAAGAGCTACCAACTCTTTTTCCGAAGGTAA
CTGGCTTCAGCAGAGCGCAGATACCAAATACTGTTCTTCTAGTGTAGCCGTAGTTAGGCCACCACTTCAA
GAACTCTGTAGCACCGCCTACATACCTCGCTCTGCTAATCCTGTTACCAGTGGCTGCTGCCAGTGGCGAT
AAGTCGTGTCTTACCGGGTTGGACTCAAGACGATAGTTACCGGATAAGGCGCAGCGGTCGGGCTGAACGG
GGGGTTCGTGCACACAGCCCAGCTTGGAGCGAACGACCTACACCGAACTGAGATACCTACAGCGTGAGCT
ATGAGAAAGCGCCACGCTTCCCGAAGGGAGAAAGGCGGACAGGTATCCGGTAAGCGGCAGGGTCGGAACA
GGAGAGCGCACGAGGGAGCTTCCAGGGGGAAACGCCTGGTATCTTTATAGTCCTGTCGGGTTTCGCCACC
TCTGACTTGAGCGTCGATTTTTGTGATGCTCGTCAGGGGGGCGGAGCCTATGGAAAAACGCCAGCAACGC
GGCCTTTTTACGGTTCCTGGCCTTTTGCTGGCCTTTTGCTCACATGTTCTTTCCTGCGTTATCCCCTGAT
TCTGTGGATAACCGTATTACCGCCTTTGAGTGAGCTGATACCGCTCGCCGCAGCCGAACGACCGAGCGCA
GCGAGTCAGTGAGCGAGGAAGCGGAAGAGCGCCCAATACGCAAACCGCCTCTCCCCGCGCGTTGGCCGAT
TCATTAATGCAGGATCTCGATCCCGCGAAAT
